Addgene plasmid #59544: HC078 (3xHA-Atg13)
Purpose: Expresses yeast Atg13 under the endogenous promoter with a 3xHA N-terminal tag
Depositing lab: Daniel Klionsky. Depositing organization: University of Michigan. Publication: The Atg1 kinase complex is involved in the regulation of protein recruitment to initiate sequestering vesicle formation for nonspecific autophagy in Saccharomyces cerevisiae. Cheong H, Nair U, Geng J, Klionsky DJ. Mol Biol Cell. 2008 Feb;19(2):668-81. Epub 2007 Dec 12. 10.1091/mbc.e07-08-0826 PubMed 18077553.
Backbone
  Vector backbone: pRS315
  Vector type: Bacterial Expression, Yeast Expression
  Selectable markers: LEU2
Growth in bacteria
  Bacterial resistance: Ampicillin, 100 μg/mL
  Growth temperature: 37°C
  Growth strain: DH5alpha
  Copy number: Low Copy
Gene/Insert
  Gene/Insert name: ATG13 (alt name: APG13)
  Species: S. cerevisiae (budding yeast)
  Mutation: AvrII site created after start codon
  GenBank ID: NM_001184282.1
  Entrez Gene: ATG13 (a.k.a. YPR185W, APG13)
  Promoter: ATG13
  Tag / fusion protein: 3xHA
  Cloning method: Restriction Enzyme; 5′ cloning site EcoRI (unknown if destroyed); 3′ cloning site XbaI (unknown if destroyed)
  Sequencing primers: 5′ M13-R; 3′ M13-F
Resource information
  A portion of this plasmid was derived from a plasmid made by: The original plasmid with ATG13 was from the lab of Yoshinori Ohsumi.
Terms and licenses: Academic/Nonprofit Terms; Industry Terms: Not Available to Industry
How to cite: HC078 (3xHA-Atg13) was a gift from Daniel Klionsky (Addgene plasmid # 59544 ; http://n2t.net/addgene:59544 ; RRID:Addgene_59544)
