[The description below was written by a language model from this plasmid's Addgene catalogue record.]
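Description:
HC078 (3xHA-Atg13) is a yeast–E. coli shuttle plasmid built on pRS315, a member of the pRS series of centromeric vectors. In Saccharomyces cerevisiae, pRS315-type backbones are maintained through a CEN/ARS element at roughly one or a few copies per cell and are selected by complementation of leucine auxotrophy through the LEU2 marker. In bacteria the plasmid is propagated under ampicillin selection, and the record lists it as low copy. No feature table accompanies the entry, so the exact arrangement of backbone elements cannot be confirmed beyond what the catalogue fields state.

The insert is the S. cerevisiae ATG13 gene (also known as APG13, YPR185W), placed between the EcoRI and XbaI sites of the polylinker and driven by its own ATG13 promoter rather than a heterologous one. An AvrII restriction site was engineered immediately after the start codon. The record does not say why, but the position matches that of the triple haemagglutinin (3xHA) epitope tag, which yields an N-terminally tagged Atg13. The ATG13-containing parent plasmid originated in another laboratory.

Because native regulatory sequence is combined with a low-copy centromeric backbone, the tagged protein should be produced at near-physiological levels. This makes the construct suitable for complementing atg13 deletion strains and for detecting or immunoprecipitating Atg13 with anti-HA antibodies. Atg13 is a regulatory subunit of the Atg1 kinase complex, and the associated study concerns the role of this complex in recruiting proteins to initiate sequestering vesicle formation during nonspecific autophagy in budding yeast.
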