>Addgene plasmid #59544 | HC078 (3xHA-Atg13) | addgene partial sequence | sequence record 95794 | M13-F20 5'-TGTAAAACGACGGCCAGT-3'
GAGCTCCACCGCGGTGGCGGCCGCTCTAGAAAACATGATCTTCTCACGCATTATGGGTCTATTCATACGG
AAGAAGATATCCCACTGGAACTAAAATATAAAATTTCTGATATTCAACAACTTGTCCAAGACCACGGAGT
TCAACTGGGGAATAGCAAACACTCGAATGAGCAGGATGAAGAGAAGATTTCCAATAGGTTGAGGAAAAGG
AGAAAACTTACCGAAAACAATAATGTAGAGTTTTTACAGAATGAAGTGGATTTAGAAAAGCGACTTGAGT
CTGGTGAAAATGGGCTAAACCTTTTATTGAATACCGTTGGAAGAAAATACAGATGCTTTTACAATAATTG
TTCTAGGACTTTCAAGACAAAGGAAAAATACGAGAAACATATAGACAAGCACAAAGTACATGAGCTAAAG
TTAAAAATATTACAGGAAAAGGAAGAAAATAAAACGCTAGTGGACCAGAACCATAAGGAACCTTTTATAA
TTCAAAAGGAAACGCAGTCAGCGGGTGACAAATAAGCATTTTTTTTTTTTATTTTATATGCTAATTATAT
TACTGATATACATATTTGCCATTTTGTTACTGCAATTGGTATATCTCACTGTATATAATTATATATTCAA
TTCAAATGATAGACACATGGATCTTCAAGAGGTAAGAATATCGATAACAAAGAGAAACAAATCCATTATG
GCTAATCTTTTTTATTTCAGTTTACTAGTATTGTATTTTTTTTTCTTTTCTTGCATATCTATTTCACCTT
TTTTTTGATTATTTTTCTTTAGTTGTGCCCTTTAAAATAAAACTTTACCATTTTTAACCTTCTTTAGAAA
GGTTCATATCACTCATGAAAAATACTAGATCATCATCTTGATCATCCTCGTCATTATGCATCACACCAAC
TGCATCATTCCCATTATGATTGTTATTGTTAC
