>Addgene plasmid #59544 | HC078 (3xHA-Atg13) | addgene partial sequence | sequence record 95796 | M13-Rev 5'-CAGGAAACAGCTATGACC-3'
TACCGGGTCCCCCCCTCGAGGTCGACGGTATCGATAAGCTTGATATCGAATTCATAGGTACCAAATACAT
TCCACTTACACCTTCCAGGCTCAAGTCTTGAAAAGAAAGCAGAACATACAGCCCGGTTGAATAGCATGAG
CTCTGCCTAGATCCATCTTTTACCCATACGATGTTCCTGACTATGCGGGCTATCCCTATGACGTCCCGGA
CTATGCAGGGTCCTATCCATATGACGTTCCAGATTACGCTGCTCAGTGCGGATCTAGGGTTGCCGAAGAG
GACATCGAGAAGCAAGTCCTTCAATTGATAGACAGCTTTTTTCTGAAGACTACACTACTAATATGCTCCA
CCGAATCAAGTCGATACCAGTCTTCTACAGAAAATATATTCCTATTTGACGACACATGGTTTGAAGATCA
CTCAGAATTAGTGAGTGAGCTACCCGAGATAATATCAAAATGGTCTCACTACGATGGTCGAAAAGAGTTG
CCACCCTTAGTGGTAGAGACATATTTGGATTTAAGACAGTTAAACTCGTCTCATTTAGTTAGATTAAAGG
ACCACGAAGGCCATTTGTGGAACGTTTGCAAAGGAACTAAGAAGCAGGAAATCGTGATGGAACGTTGGCT
TATCGAATTAGATAATTCATCCCCAACTTTCAAATCATACAGTGAAGATGAGACTGATGTTAATGAACTT
TCTAAACAGCTAGTCCTTCTCTTCCGTTATTTGTTGACTTTAATACAGTTACTACCCACAAC
